>Addgene plasmid #65311 | Str-STIM1-NN_neomycin | addgene full sequence | sequence record 430451 | Addgene NGS Result
CGTCGACGGATCGGGAGATCTCCCGATCCCCTATGGTGCACTCTCAGTACAATCTGCTCTGATGCCGCAT
AGTTAAGCCAGTATCTGCTCCCTGCTTGTGTGTTGGAGGTCGCTGAGTAGTGCGCGAGCAAAATTTAAGC
TACAACAAGGCAAGGCTTGACCGACAATTGCATGAAGAATCTGCTTAGGGTTAGGCGTTTTGCGCTGCTT
CGCGATGTACGGGCCAGATATACGCGTTGACATTGATTATTGACTAGTTATTAATAGTAATCAATTACGG
GGTCATTAGTTCATAGCCCATATATGGAGTTCCGCGTTACATAACTTACGGTAAATGGCCCGCCTGGCTG
ACCGCCCAACGACCCCCGCCCATTGACGTCAATAATGACGTATGTTCCCATAGTAACGCCAATAGGGACT
TTCCATTGACGTCAATGGGTGGAGTATTTACGGTAAACTGCCCACTTGGCAGTACATCAAGTGTATCATA
TGCCAAGTACGCCCCCTATTGACGTCAATGACGGTAAATGGCCCGCCTGGCATTATGCCCAGTACATGAC
CTTATGGGACTTTCCTACTTGGCAGTACATCTACGTATTAGTCATCGCTATTACCATGGTGATGCGGTTT
TGGCAGTACATCAATGGGCGTGGATAGCGGTTTGACTCACGGGGATTTCCAAGTCTCCACCCCATTGACG
TCAATGGGAGTTTGTTTTGGCACCAAAATCAACGGGACTTTCCAAAATGTCGTAACAACTCCGCCCCATT
GACGCAAATGGGCGGTAGGCGTGTACGGTGGGAGGTCTATATAAGCAGAGCTCTCTGGCTAACTAGAGAA
CCCACTGCTTACTGGCTTATCGAAATTAATACGACTCACTATAGGGAGACCCAAGCTTGGTACCGAGCTC
GGATCGATATCTGCGGCCTAGCTAGCGCTTAAGGCCTGTTAACCGGTATGGATGTATGCGTCCGTCTTGC
CCTGTGGCTCCTCTGGGGACTCCTCCTGCACCAGGGCCAGAGCCTCAGCCATAGTCACAGTGAGAAGGCG
ACAGGAACCAGCTCGGGCGCCGGTTTAAACGACCCTAGCAAAGACTCAAAAGCTCAGGTGTCCGCTGCCG
AGGCTGGCATTACTGGAACATGGTACAATCAGCTCGGGAGCACCTTTATTGTGACTGCTGGAGCCGATGG
AGCCCTCACCGGAACATACGAATCTGCTGTGGGAAACGCCGAATCACGGTACGTCCTCACTGGCCGATAC
GATAGTGCCCCTGCCACCGACGGATCTGGGACTGCCCTGGGATGGACTGTCGCTTGGAAAAACAACTACC
GGAATGCTCATTCTGCCACAACATGGAGTGGACAGTACGTGGGAGGCGCTGAGGCTAGAATCAATACACA
GTGGCTGCTCACATCTGGCACAACCGAGGCAAATGCTTGGAAATCCACCCTGGTGGGACATGACACATTC
ACCAAAGTGAAACCCTCCGCCGCTTCAATCGATGCCGCCAAAAAAGCCGGAGTCAACAACGGCAATCCTC
TGGATGCCGTCCAGCAGCTCGGACCGGGCGCCAACTCTGAGGAGTCCACTGCAGCAGAGTTTTGCCGAAT
TGACAAGCCCCTGTGTCACAGTGAGGATGAGAAACTCAGCTTCGAGGCAGTCCGTAACATCCACAAACTG
ATGGACGATGATGCCAATGGTGATGTGGATGTGGAAGAAAGTGATGAGTTCCTGAGGGAAGACCTCAATT
ACCATGACCCAACAGTGAAACACAGCACCTTCCATGGTGAGGATAAGCTCATCAGCGTGGAGGACCTGTG
GAAGGCATGGAAGTCATCAGAAGTATACAATTGGACCGTGGATGAGGTGGTACAGTGGCTGATCACATAT
GTGGAGCTGCCTCAGTATGAGGAGACCTTCCGGAAGCTGCAGCTCAGTGGCCATGCCATGCCAAGGCTGG
CTGTCACCAACACCACCATGACAGGGACTGTGCTGAAGATGACAGACCGGAGTCATCGGCAGAAGCTGCA
GCTGAAGGCTCTGGATACAGTGCTCTTTGGGCCTCCTCTCTTGACTCGCCATAATCACCTCAAGGACTTC
ATGCTGGTGGTGTCTATCGTTATTGGTGTGGGCGGCTGCTGGTTTGCCTATATCCAGAACCGTTACTCCA
AGGAGCACATGAAGAAGATGATGAAGGACTTGGAGGGGTTACACCGAGCTGAGCAGAGTCTGCATGACCT
TCAGGAAAGGCTGCACAAGGCCCAGGAGGAGCACCGCACAGTGGAGGTGGAGAAGGTCCATCTGGAAAAG
AAGCTGCGCGATGAGATCAACCTTGCTAAGCAGGAAGCCCAGCGGCTGAAGGAGCTGCGGGAGGGTACTG
AGAATGAGCGGAGCCGCCAAAAATATGCTGAGGAGGAGTTGGAGCAGGTTCGGGAGGCCTTGAGGAAAGC
AGAGAAGGAGCTAGAATCTCACAGCTCATGGTATGCTCCAGAGGCCCTTCAGAAGTGGCTGCAGCTGACA
CATGAGGTGGAGGTGCAATATTACAACATCAAGAAGCAAAATGCTGAGAAGCAGCTGCTGGTGGCCAAGG
AGGGGGCTGAGAAGATAAAAAAGAAGAGAAACACACTCTTTGGCACCTTCCACGTGGCCCACAGCTCTTC
CCTGGATGATGTAGATCATAAAATTCTAACAGCTAAGCAAGCACTGAGCGAGGTGACAGCAGCATTGCGG
GAGCGCCTGCACCGCTGGCAACAGATCGAGATCCTCTGTGGCTTCCAGATTGTCAACAACCCTGGCATCC
ACTCACTGGTGGCTGCCCTCAACATAGACCCCAGCTGGATGGGCAGTACACGCCCCAACCCTGCTCACTT
CATCATGACTGACGACGTGGATGACATGGATGAGGAGATTGTGTCTCCCTTGTCCATGCAGTCCCCTAGC
CTGCAGAGCAGTGTTCGGCAGCGCCTGACGGAGCCACAGCATGGCCTGGGATCTCAGAGGGATTTGACCC
ATTCCGATTCGGAGTCCTCCCTCCACATGAGTGACCGCCAGCGTGTGGCCCCCAAACCTCCTCAGATGAG
CCGTGCTGCAGACGAGGCTCTCAATGCCATGACTTCCAATGGCAGCCACCGGCTGATCGAGGGGGTCCAC
CCAGGGTCTCTGGTGGAGAAACTGCCTGACAGCCCTGCCCTGGCCAAGAAGGCATTACTGGCGCTGAACC
ATGGGCTGGACAAGGCCCACAGCCTGATGGAGCTGAGCCCCTCAGCCCCACCTGGTGGCTCTCCACATTT
GGATTCTTCCCGTTCTCACAGCCCCAGCTCCCCAGACCCAGACACACCATCTCCAGTTGGGGACAGCCGA
GCCCTGCAAGCCAGCCGAAACACACGCAATAACCACCTGGCTGGCAAGAAGGCTGTGGCTGAGGAGGATA
ATGGCTCTATTGGCGAGGAAACAGACTCCAGCCCAGGCCGGAAGAAGTTTCCCCTCAAAATCTTTAAGAA
GCCTCTTAAGAAGTAGGGATCCGCGGCCGCATAGATAACTGATCCAGTGTGCTGGAATTAATTCGCTGTC
TGCGAGGGCCAGCTGTTGGGGTGAGTACTCCCTCTCAAAAGCGGGCATGACTTCTGCGCTAAGATTGTCA
GTTTCCAAAAACGAGGAGGATTTGATATTCACCTGGCCCGCGGTGATGCCTTTGAGGGTGGCCGCGTCCA
TCTGGTCAGAAAAGACAATCTTTTTGTTGTCAAGCTTGAGGTGTGGCAGGCTTGAGATCTGGCCATACAC
TTGAGTGACAATGACATCCACTTTGCCTTTCTCTCCACAGGTGTCCACTCCCAGGTCCAACTGCAGGTCG
AGCATGCATCTAGGGCGGCCAATTCCGCCCCTCTCCCCCCCCCCCCTCTCCCTCCCCCCCCCCTAACGTT
ACTGGCCGAAGCCGCTTGGAATAAGGCCGGTGTGCGTTTGTCTATATGTTATTTTCCACCATATTGCCGT
CTTTTGGCAATGTGAGGGCCCGGAAACCTGGCCCTGTCTTCTTGACGAGCATTCCTAGGGGTCTTTCCCC
TCTCGCCAAAGGAATGCAAGGTCTGTTGAATGTCGTGAAGGAAGCAGTTCCTCTGGAAGCTTCTTGAAGA
CAAACAACGTCTGTAGCGACCCTTTGCAGGCAGCGGAACCCCCCACCTGGCGACAGGTGCCTCTGCGGCC
AAAAGCCACGTGTATAAGATACACCTGCAAAGGCGGCACAACCCCAGTGCCACGTTGTGAGTTGGATAGT
TGTGGAAAGAGTCAAATGGCTCTCCTCAAGCGTATTCAACAAGGGGCTGAAGGATGCCCAGAAGGTACCC
CATTGTATGGGATCTGATCTGGGGCCTCGGTGCACATGCTTTACATGTGTTTAGTCGAGGTTAAAAAAAC
GTCTAGGCCCCCCGAACCACGGGGACGTGGTTTTCCTTTGAAAAACACGATGATAAGCTTGCCACAACCC
GGGAGGCGCGCCATGATTGAACAAGATGGATTGCACGCAGGTTCTCCGGCCGCTTGGGTGGAGAGGCTAT
TCGGCTATGACTGGGCACAACAGACAATCGGCTGCTCTGATGCCGCCGTGTTCCGGCTGTCAGCGCAGGG
GCGCCCGGTTCTTTTTGTCAAGACCGACCTGTCCGGTGCCCTGAATGAACTGCAAGACGAGGCAGCGCGG
CTATCGTGGCTGGCCACGACGGGCGTTCCTTGCGCAGCTGTGCTCGACGTTGTCACTGAAGCGGGAAGGG
ACTGGCTGCTATTGGGCGAAGTGCCGGGGCAGGATCTCCTGTCATCTCACCTTGCTCCTGCCGAGAAAGT
ATCCATCATGGCTGATGCAATGCGGCGGCTGCATACGCTTGATCCGGCTACCTGCCCATTCGACCACCAA
GCGAAACATCGCATCGAGCGAGCACGTACTCGGATGGAAGCCGGTCTTGTCGATCAGGATGATCTGGACG
AAGAGCATCAGGGGCTCGCGCCAGCCGAACTGTTCGCCAGGCTCAAGGCGAGCATGCCCGACGGCGAGGA
TCTCGTCGTGACCCATGGCGATGCCTGCTTGCCGAATATCATGGTGGAAAATGGCCGCTTTTCTGGATTC
ATCGACTGTGGCCGGCTGGGTGTGGCGGACCGCTATCAGGACATAGCGTTGGCTACCCGTGATATTGCTG
AAGAGCTTGGCGGCGAATGGGCTGACCGCTTCCTCGTGCTTTACGGTATCGCCGCTCCCGATTCGCAGCG
CATCGCCTTCTATCGCCTTCTTGACGAGTTCTTCTGATTAATTAACTCTAGATAACTGATCATAATCAGC
CATACCACATTTGTAGAGGTTTTACTTGCTTTAAAAAACCTCCCACACCTCCCCCTGAACCTGAAACATA
AAATGAATGCAATTGTTGTTGTTAACTTGTTTATTGCAGCTTATAATGGTTACAAATAAAGCAATAGCAT
CACAAATTTCACAAATAAAGCATTTTTTTCACTGCATTCTAGTTGTGGTTTGTCCAAACTCATCAATGTA
TCTTAACGCGTCGAGTGCATTCTAGTTGTGGTTTGTCCAAACTCATCAATGTATCTTATCATGTCTGTAT
ACCGTCGACCTCTAGCTAGAGCTTGGCGTAATCATGGTCATAGCTGTTTCCTGTGTGAAATTGTTATCCG
CTCACAATTCCACACAACATACGAGCCGGAAGCATAAAGTGTAAAGCCTGGGGTGCCTAATGAGTGAGCT
AACTCACATTAATTGCGTTGCGCTCACTGCCCGCTTTCCAGTCGGGAAACCTGTCGTGCCAGCTGCATTA
ATGAATCGGCCAACGCGCGGGGAGAGGCGGTTTGCGTATTGGGCGCTCTTCCGCTTCCTCGCTCACTGAC
TCGCTGCGCTCGGTCGTTCGGCTGCGGCGAGCGGTATCAGCTCACTCAAAGGCGGTAATACGGTTATCCA
CAGAATCAGGGGATAACGCAGGAAAGAACATGTGAGCAAAAGGCCAGCAAAAGGCCAGGAACCGTAAAAA
GGCCGCGTTGCTGGCGTTTTTCCATAGGCTCCGCCCCCCTGACGAGCATCACAAAAATCGACGCTCAAGT
CAGAGGTGGCGAAACCCGACAGGACTATAAAGATACCAGGCGTTTCCCCCTGGAAGCTCCCTCGTGCGCT
CTCCTGTTCCGACCCTGCCGCTTACCGGATACCTGTCCGCCTTTCTCCCTTCGGGAAGCGTGGCGCTTTC
TCATAGCTCACGCTGTAGGTATCTCAGTTCGGTGTAGGTCGTTCGCTCCAAGCTGGGCTGTGTGCACGAA
CCCCCCGTTCAGCCCGACCGCTGCGCCTTATCCGGTAACTATCGTCTTGAGTCCAACCCGGTAAGACACG
ACTTATCGCCACTGGCAGCAGCCACTGGTAACAGGATTAGCAGAGCGAGGTATGTAGGCGGTGCTACAGA
GTTCTTGAAGTGGTGGCCTAACTACGGCTACACTAGAAGAACAGTATTTGGTATCTGCGCTCTGCTGAAG
CCAGTTACCTTCGGAAAAAGAGTTGGTAGCTCTTGATCCGGCAAACAAACCACCGCTGGTAGCGGTGGTT
TTTTTGTTTGCAAGCAGCAGATTACGCGCAGAAAAAAAGGATCTCAAGAAGATCCTTTGATCTTTTCTAC
GGGGTCTGACGCTCAGTGGAACGAAAACTCACGTTAAGGGATTTTGGTCATGAGATTATCAAAAAGGATC
TTCACCTAGATCCTTTTAAATTAAAAATGAAGTTTTAAATCAATCTAAAGTATATATGAGTAAACTTGGT
CTGACAGTTACCAATGCTTAATCAGTGAGGCACCTATCTCAGCGATCTGTCTATTTCGTTCATCCATAGT
TGCCTGACTCCCCGTCGTGTAGATAACTACGATACGGGAGGGCTTACCATCTGGCCCCAGTGCTGCAATG
ATACCGCGAGACCCACGCTCACCGGCTCCAGATTTATCAGCAATAAACCAGCCAGCCGGAAGGGCCGAGC
GCAGAAGTGGTCCTGCAACTTTATCCGCCTCCATCCAGTCTATTAATTGTTGCCGGGAAGCTAGAGTAAG
TAGTTCGCCAGTTAATAGTTTGCGCAACGTTGTTGCCATTGCTACAGGCATCGTGGTGTCACGCTCGTCG
TTTGGTATGGCTTCATTCAGCTCCGGTTCCCAACGATCAAGGCGAGTTACATGATCCCCCATGTTGTGCA
AAAAAGCGGTTAGCTCCTTCGGTCCTCCGATCGTTGTCAGAAGTAAGTTGGCCGCAGTGTTATCACTCAT
GGTTATGGCAGCACTGCATAATTCTCTTACTGTCATGCCATCCGTAAGATGCTTTTCTGTGACTGGTGAG
TACTCAACCAAGTCATTCTGAGAATAGTGTATGCGGCGACCGAGTTGCTCTTGCCCGGCGTCAATACGGG
ATAATACCGCGCCACATAGCAGAACTTTAAAAGTGCTCATCATTGGAAAACGTTCTTCGGGGCGAAAACT
CTCAAGGATCTTACCGCTGTTGAGATCCAGTTCGATGTAACCCACTCGTGCACCCAACTGATCTTCAGCA
TCTTTTACTTTCACCAGCGTTTCTGGGTGAGCAAAAACAGGAAGGCAAAATGCCGCAAAAAAGGGAATAA
GGGCGACACGGAAATGTTGAATACTCATACTCTTCCTTTTTCAATATTATTGAAGCATTTATCAGGGTTA
TTGTCTCATGAGCGGATACATATTTGAATGTATTTAGAAAAATAAACAAATAGGGGTTCCGCGCACATTT
CCCCGAAAAGTGCCACCTGA
Features (pLannotate 1.2.2; 19 found; start..end, strand, type, name):
     32..84      -  misc_feature   bom (fragment): basis of mobility region from pBR322
    239..618     +  enhancer       CMV enhancer: human cytomegalovirus immediate early enhancer
    619..822     +  promoter       CMV promoter: human cytomegalovirus (CMV) immediate early promoter
    818..851     +  LTR            5' LTR (truncated) (fragment): truncated 5' long terminal repeat (LTR) from HIV-1
    867..885     +  promoter       T7 promoter: promoter for bacteriophage T7 RNA polymerase
    958..3513    +  CDS            STIM1: STIM1_HUMAN - Also known as GOK From Homo sapiens (Human).
   3591..3820    +  intron         chimeric intron: chimera between introns from adenovirus and immunoglobulin heavy chain genes
   4004..4466    +  misc_feature   IRES: internal ribosome entry site (IRES) of the encephalomyocarditis virus (EMCV)
   4493..5287    +  CDS            NeoR/KanR: aminoglycoside phosphotransferase from Tn5; aph(3')-II (or nptII); confers resistance to neomycin, kanamycin, and G418 (Geneticin®)
   5307..5391    +  CDS            large T antigen (fragment): large T antigen from SV40 (simian virus 40)
   5414..5535    +  polyA_signal   SV40 poly(A) signal: SV40 polyadenylation signal
   5546..5597    +  polyA_signal   SV40 poly(A) signal (fragment): SV40 polyadenylation signal
   5661..5677    -  protein_bind   lac operator: The lac repressor binds to the lac operator to inhibit transcription in E. coli. This inhibition can be relieved by adding lactose or isopropyl-β-D-thiogalactopyranoside (IPTG). lac repressor encoded by lacI
   5685..5715    -  promoter       lac promoter: promoter for the E. coli lac operon
   5730..5751    -  protein_bind   CAP binding site: CAP binding activates transcription in the presence of cAMP. E. coli catabolite activator protein
   5764..5856    -  CDS            lacI (fragment): lac repressor; lacI; The lac repressor binds to the lac operator to inhibit transcription in E. coli. This inhibition can be relieved by adding lactose or isopropyl-β-D-thiogalactopyranoside (IPTG).
   6039..6627    -  rep_origin     ori: high-copy-number ColE1/pMB1/pBR322/pUC origin of replication
   6798..7658    -  CDS            AmpR: β-lactamase; bla; confers resistance to ampicillin, carbenicillin, and related antibiotics
   7659..7763    -  promoter       AmpR promoter: bla
