[The description below was written by a language model from this plasmid's Addgene catalogue record, the feature table of its GenBank file and pLannotate feature annotations shown in this document.]
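Description:
Str-STIM1-NN_neomycin is a mammalian expression plasmid built on the pIRESneo3 backbone that supplies only the "hook" component of the RUSH (retention using selective hooks) system for synchronizing secretory traffic. It is propagated in E. coli through a high-copy ColE1/pUC-type origin with ampicillin selection (AmpR under its own bla promoter). Short annotated fragments such as bom, lac promoter/operator, lacI and a T7 promoter are backbone remnants rather than functional parts of the payload.

The expression unit is a single bicistronic transcript driven by the CMV immediate-early enhancer and promoter. The first cistron encodes human STIM1, an ER-resident transmembrane protein, fused to streptavidin. The catalogue lists the tag as N-terminal and describes the tagging as luminal, so the streptavidin faces the ER lumen. The automated feature table annotates the whole reading frame simply as STIM1 and does not call out the streptavidin segment separately. Two residues of the STIM1 SxIP motif (IP) are changed to NN to abolish microtubule binding, leaving a stationary ER anchor. Downstream lie a chimeric synthetic intron, an EMCV IRES and the neomycin phosphotransferase gene, terminated by SV40 polyadenylation signals. Linking NeoR to the hook through the IRES means that G418-resistant cells should also express the hook, which suits derivation of stable lines.

In RUSH, a separately supplied cargo carrying a streptavidin-binding peptide is held in the ER by the hook until biotin addition releases it. No reporter is encoded here. The accompanying GenBank record covers only a 714 bp portion and carries no annotated features, so it adds no further detail.
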