Addgene plasmid #65311: Str-STIM1-NN_neomycin
Purpose: Luminal ER hook only (RUSH system)
Depositing lab: Franck Perez. Depositing organization: Institut Curie. Publication: Synchronization of secretory protein traffic in populations of cells. Boncompain G, Divoux S, Gareil N, de Forges H, Lescure A, Latreche L, Mercanti V, Jollivet F, Raposo G, Perez F. Nat Methods. 2012 Mar 11;9(5):493-8. doi: 10.1038/nmeth.1928. PubMed 22406856.
Backbone
  Vector backbone: pIRESneo3
  Backbone manufacturer: Clontech
  Vector type: Mammalian Expression
  Selectable markers: Neomycin (select with G418)
Growth in bacteria
  Bacterial resistance: Ampicillin, 100 μg/mL
  Growth temperature: 37°C
  Growth strain: DH5alpha
  Copy number: High Copy
Gene/Insert
  Gene/Insert name: STIM1 mutated for binding motif to microtubule
  Species: H. sapiens (human)
  Mutation: 2 amino acids of STIM1 (IP from SxIP motif) were mutated to NN to abolish microtubule binding
  Entrez Gene: STIM1 (a.k.a. D11S4896E, GOK, IMD10, STRMK, TAM, TAM1)
  Promoter: CMV
  Tag / fusion protein: streptavidin (N terminal on insert)
  Cloning method: Unknown
  Sequencing primers: 5′ CMV Forward; 3′ synth-int-R
Terms and licenses: Academic/Nonprofit Terms; Industry Terms: Not Available to Industry
Depositor comments: luminal tagging
How to cite: Str-STIM1-NN_neomycin was a gift from Franck Perez (Addgene plasmid # 65311 ; http://n2t.net/addgene:65311 ; RRID:Addgene_65311)
