LOCUS       Exported 714 bp ds-DNA linear SYN 15-JUN-2021
DEFINITION  Luminal ER hook only (RUSH system).
ACCESSION   .
VERSION     .
KEYWORDS    Str-STIM1-NN_neomycin
SOURCE      synthetic DNA construct
  ORGANISM  synthetic DNA construct
REFERENCE   1 (bases 1 to 714)
  AUTHORS   Boncompain G, Divoux S, Gareil N, de Forges H, Lescure A, Latreche
            L, Mercanti V, Jollivet F, Raposo G, Perez F
  TITLE     Synchronization of secretory protein traffic in populations of
            cells.
  JOURNAL   Nat Methods. 2012 Mar 11;9(5):493-8. doi: 10.1038/nmeth.1928.
  PUBMED    22406856
REFERENCE   2 (bases 1 to 714)
  AUTHORS   .
  TITLE     Direct Submission
  JOURNAL   Exported Jun 15, 2021 from SnapGene Server 1.1.58
            http://www.snapgene.com
FEATURES             Location/Qualifiers
     source          1..714
                     /organism="synthetic DNA construct"
                     /mol_type="other DNA"
ORIGIN
        1 tggatcagtt atctatgcgg ccgcggatcc ctacttctta agaggcttct taaagatttt
       61 gaggggaaac ttcttccggc ctgggctgga gtctgtttcc tcgccaatag agccattatc
      121 ctcctcagcc acagccttct tgccagccag gtggttattg cgtgtgtttc ggctggcttg
      181 cagggctcgg ctgtccccaa ctggagatgg tgtgtctggg tctggggagc tggggctgtg
      241 agaacgggaa gaatccaaat gtggagagcc accaggtggg gctgaggggc tcagctccat
      301 caggctgtgg gccttgtcca gcccatggtt cagcgccagt aatgccttct tggccagggc
      361 agggctgtca ggcagtttct ccaccagaga ccctgggtgg accccctcga tcagccggtg
      421 gctgccattg gaagtcatgg cattgagagc ctcgtctgca gcacggctca tctgaggagg
      481 tttgggggcc acacgctggc ggtcactcat gtggagggag gactccgaat cggaatgggt
      541 caaatccctc tgagatccca ggccatgctg tggctccgtc aggcgctgcc gaacactgct
      601 ctgcaggcta ggggactgca tggacaaggg agacacaatc tcctcatcca tgtcatccac
      661 gtcgtcagtc atgatgaagt gagcagggtt ggggcgtgta ctgcccatcc agct
//
