>Addgene plasmid #65311 | Str-STIM1-NN_neomycin | addgene partial sequence | sequence record 115632 | CMV-F 5'-CGCAAATGGGCGGTAGGCGTG-3'
GCAGAGCTCTCTGGCTAACTAGAGAACCCACTGCTTACTGGCTTATCGAAATTAATACGACTCACTATAG
GGAGACCCAAGCTTGGTACCGAGCTCGGATCGATATCTGCGGCCTAGCTAGCGCTTAAGGCCTGTTAACC
GGTATGGATGTATGCGTCCGTCTTGCCCTGTGGCTCCTCTGGGGACTCCTCCTGCACCAGGGCCAGAGCC
TCAGCCATAGTCACAGTGAGAAGGCGACAGGAACCAGCTCGGGCGCCGGTTTAAACGACCCTAGCAAAGA
CTCAAAAGCTCAGGTGTCCGCTGCCGAGGCTGGCATTACTGGAACATGGTACAATCAGCTCGGGAGCACC
TTTATTGTGACTGCTGGAGCCGATGGAGCCCTCACCGGAACATACGAATCTGCTGTGGGAAACGCCGAAT
CACGGTACGTCCTCACTGGCCGATACGATAGTGCCCCTGCCACCGACGGATCTGGGACTGCCCTGGGATG
GACTGTCGCTTGGAAAAACAACTACCGGAATGCTCATTCTGCCACAACATGGAGTGGACAGTACGTGGGA
GGCGCTGAGGCTAGAATCAATACACAGTGGCTGCTCACATCTGGCACAACCGAGGCAAATGCTTGGAAAT
CCACCCTGGTGGGACATGACACATTCACCAAAGTGAAACCCTCCGCCGCTTCAATCGATGCCGCCAAAAA
AGCCGGAGTCAACAACGGCAATCCTCTGGATGCCGTCCAGCAGCTCGGACCGGGCGCCAACTCTGAGGAG
TCCACTGCAGCAGAG
